>Addgene plasmid #112954 | pTfR-mScarlet-I | depositor full sequence | sequence record 213030 | Full Sequence
TAGTTATTAATAGTAATCAATTACGGGGTCATTAGTTCATAGCCCATATATGGAGTTCCGCGTTACATAA
CTTACGGTAAATGGCCCGCCTGGCTGACCGCCCAACGACCCCCGCCCATTGACGTCAATAATGACGTATG
TTCCCATAGTAACGCCAATAGGGACTTTCCATTGACGTCAATGGGTGGAGTATTTACGGTAAACTGCCCA
CTTGGCAGTACATCAAGTGTATCATATGCCAAGTACGCCCCCTATTGACGTCAATGACGGTAAATGGCCC
GCCTGGCATTATGCCCAGTACATGACCTTATGGGACTTTCCTACTTGGCAGTACATCTACGTATTAGTCA
TCGCTATTACCATGGTGATGCGGTTTTGGCAGTACATCAATGGGCGTGGATAGCGGTTTGACTCACGGGG
ATTTCCAAGTCTCCACCCCATTGACGTCAATGGGAGTTTGTTTTGGCACCAAAATCAACGGGACTTTCCA
AAATGTCGTAACAACTCCGCCCCATTGACGCAAATGGGCGGTAGGCGTGTACGGTGGGAGGTCTATATAA
GCAGAGCTGGTTTAGTGAACCGTCAGATCCGCTAGCGCTACCGGACTCAGATCTCGAGCGCCACCATGAT
GGATCAAGCTAGATCAGCATTCTCTAACTTGTTTGGTGGAGAACCATTGTCATATACCCGGTTCAGCCTG
GCTCGGCAAGTAGATGGCGATAACAGTCATGTGGAGATGAAACTTGCTGTAGATGAAGAAGAAAATGCTG
ACAATAACACAAAGGCCAATGTCACAAAACCAAAAAGGTGTAGTGGAAGTATCTGCTATGGGACTATTGC
TGTGATCGTCTTTTTCTTGATTGGATTTATGATTGGCTACTTGGGCTATTGTAAAGGGGTAGAACCAAAA
ACTGAGTGTGAGAGACTGGCAGGAACCGAGTCTCCAGTGAGGGAGGAGCCAGGAGAGGACTTCCCTGCAG
CACGTCGCTTATATTGGGATGACCTGAAGAGAAAGTTGTCGGAGAAACTGGACAGCACAGACTTCACCAG
CACCATCAAGCTGCTGAATGAAAATTCATATGTCCCTCGTGAGGCTGGATCTCAAAAAGATGAAAATCTT
GCGTTGTATGTTGAAAATCAATTTCGTGAATTTAAACTCAGCAAAGTCTGGCGTGATCAACATTTTGTTA
AGATTCAGGTCAAAGACAGCGCTCAAAACTCGGTGATCATAGTTGATAAGAACGGTAGACTTGTTTACCT
GGTGGAGAATCCTGGGGGTTATGTGGCGTATAGTAAGGCTGCAACAGTTACTGGTAAACTGGTCCATGCT
AATTTTGGTACTAAAAAAGATTTTGAGGATTTATACACTCCTGTGAATGGATCTATAGTGATTGTCAGAG
CAGGGAAAATCACCTTTGCAGAAAAGGTTGCAAATGCTGAAAGCTTAAATGCAATTGGTGTGTTGATATA
CATGGACCAGACTAAATTTCCCATTGTTAACGCAGAACTTTCATTCTTTGGACATGCTCATCTGGGGACA
GGTGACCCTTACACACCTGGATTCCCTTCCTTCAATCACACTCAGTTTCCACCATCTCGGTCATCAGGAT
TGCCTAATATACCTGTCCAGACAATCTCCAGAGCTGCTGCAGAAAAGCTGTTTGGGAATATGGAAGGAGA
CTGTCCCTCTGACTGGAAAACAGACTCTACATGTAGGATGGTAACCTCAGAAAGCAAGAATGTGAAGCTC
ACTGTGAGCAATGTGCTGAAAGAGATAAAAATTCTTAACATCTTTGGAGTTATTAAAGGCTTTGTAGAAC
CAGATCACTATGTTGTAGTTGGGGCCCAGAGAGATGCATGGGGCCCTGGAGCTGCAAAATCCGGTGTAGG
CACAGCTCTCCTATTGAAACTTGCCCAGATGTTCTCAGATATGGTCTTAAAAGATGGGTTTCAGCCCAGC
AGAAGCATTATCTTTGCCAGTTGGAGTGCTGGAGACTTTGGATCGGTTGGTGCCACTGAATGGCTAGAGG
GATACCTTTCGTCCCTGCATTTAAAGGCTTTCACTTATATTAATCTGGATAAAGCGGTTCTTGGTACCAG
CAACTTCAAGGTTTCTGCCAGCCCACTGTTGTATACGCTTATTGAGAAAACAATGCAAAATGTGAAGCAT
CCGGTTACTGGGCAATTTCTATATCAGGACAGCAACTGGGCCAGCAAAGTTGAGAAACTCACTTTAGACA
ATGCTGCTTTCCCTTTCCTTGCATATTCTGGAATCCCAGCAGTTTCTTTCTGTTTTTGCGAGGACACAGA
TTATCCTTATTTGGGTACCACCATGGACACCTATAAGGAACTGATTGAGAGGATTCCTGAGTTGAACAAA
GTGGCACGAGCAGCTGCAGAGGTCGCTGGTCAGTTCGTGATTAAACTAACCCATGATGTTGAATTGAAC
[444 nt withheld, positions 2450-2893]
GACAATGAGTTTTCAGAATTCGGCTCCACCGGCTCCACCGGCTCCACCGGCGCGGATCCACCGGTCGCCA
CCATGGTGAGCAAGGGCGAGGCAGTGATCAAGGAGTTCATGCGGTTCAAGGTGCACATGGAGGGCTCCAT
GAACGGCCACGAGTTCGAGATCGAGGGCGAGGGCGAGGGCCGCCCCTACGAGGGCACCCAGACCGCCAAG
CTGAAGGTGACCAAGGGTGGCCCCCTGCCCTTCTCCTGGGACATCCTGTCCCCTCAGTTCATGTACGGCT
CCAGGGCCTTCATCAAGCACCCCGCCGACATCCCCGACTACTATAAGCAGTCCTTCCCCGAGGGCTTCAA
GTGGGAGCGCGTGATGAACTTCGAGGACGGCGGCGCCGTGACCGTGACCCAGGACACCTCCCTGGAGGAC
GGCACCCTGATCTACAAGGTGAAGCTCCGCGGCACCAACTTCCCTCCTGACGGCCCCGTAATGCAGAAGA
AGACAATGGGCTGGGAAGCATCCACCGAGCGGTTGTACCCCGAGGACGGCGTGCTGAAGGGCGACATTAA
GATGGCCCTGCGCCTGAAGGACGGCGGCCGCTACCTGGCGGACTTCAAGACCACCTACAAGGCCAAGAAG
CCCGTGCAGATGCCCGGCGCCTACAACGTCGACCGCAAGTTGGACATCACCTCCCACAACGAGGACTACA
CCGTGGTGGAACAGTACGAACGCTCCGAGGGCCGCCACTCCACCGGCGGCATGGACGAGCTGTACAAGTA
AAGCGGCCGCGACTCTAGATCATAATCAGCCATACCACATTTGTAGAGGTTTTACTTGCTTTAAAAAACC
TCCCACACCTCCCCCTGAACCTGAAACATAAAATGAATGCAATTGTTGTTGTTAACTTGTTTATTGCAGC
TTATAATGGTTACAAATAAAGCAATAGCATCACAAATTTCACAAATAAAGCATTTTTTTCACTGCATTCT
AGTTGTGGTTTGTCCAAACTCATCAATGTATCTTAAGGCGTAAATTGTAAGCGTTAATATTTTGTTAAAA
TTCGCGTTAAATTTTTGTTAAATCAGCTCATTTTTTAACCAATAGGCCGAAATCGGCAAAATCCCTTATA
AATCAAAAGAATAGACCGAGATAGGGT
[37 nt withheld, positions 4041-4077]
AAAGAACGTGGACTCCAACGTCAAAGG
[49 nt withheld, positions 4105-4153]
T
[91 nt withheld, positions 4155-4245]
G
[124 nt withheld, positions 4247-4370]
CAGGTGGCACTTTTCGGGGAAATGTGCGCGGAACCCCTATTTGTTTATTTTTCTAAATACATTCAAATAT
GTATCCGCTCATGAGACAATAACCCTGATAAATGCTTCAATAATATTGAAAAAGGAAGAGTCCTGAGGCG
GAAAGAACCAGCTGTGGAATGTGTGTCAGTTAGGGTGTGGAAAGTCCCCAGGCTCCCCAGCAGGCAGAAG
TATGCAAAGCATGCATCTCAATTAGTCAGCAACCAGGTGTGGAAAGTCCCCAGGCTCCCCAGCAGGCAGA
AGTATGCAAAGCATGCATCTCAATTAGTCAGCAACCATAGTCCCGCCCCTAACTCCGCCCATCCCGCCCC
TAACTCCGCCCAGTTCCGCCCATTCTCCGCCCCATGGCTGACTAATTTTTTTTATTTATGCAGAGGCCGA
GGCCGCCTCGGCCTCTGAGCTATTCCAGAAGTAGTGAGGAGGCTTTTTTGGAGGCCTAGGCTTTTGCAAA
GATCGATCAAGAGACAGGATGAGGATCGTTTCGCATGATTGAACAAGATGGATTGCACGCAGGTTCTCCG
GCCGCTTGGGTGGAGAGGCTATTCGGCTATGACTGGGCACAACAGACAATCGGCTGCTCTGATGCCGCCG
TGTTCCGGCTGTCAGCGCAGGGGCGCCCGGTTCTTTTTGTCAAGACCGACCTGTCCGGTGCCCTGAATGA
ACTGCAAGACGAGGCAGCGCGGCTATCGTGGCTGGCCACGACGGGCGTTCCTTGCGCAGCTGTGCTCGAC
GTTGTCACTGAAGCGGGAAGGGACTGGCTGCTATTGGGCGAAGTGCCGGGGCAGGATCTCCTGTCATCTC
ACCTTGCTCCTGCCGAGAAAGTATCCATCATGGCTGATGCAATGCGGCGGCTGCATACGCTTGATCCGGC
TACCTGCCCATTCGACCACCAAGCGAAACATCGCATCGAGCGAGCACGTACTCGGATGGAAGCCGGTCTT
GTCGATCAGGATGATCTGGACGAAGAGCATCAGGGGCTCGCGCCAGCCGAACTGTTCGCCAGGCTCAAGG
CGAGCATGCCCGACGGCGAGGATCTCGTCGTGACCCATGGCGATGCCTGCTTGCCGAATATCATGGTGGA
AAATGGCCGCTTTTCTGGATTCATCGACTGTGGCCGGCTGGGTGTGGCGGACCGCTATCAGGACATAGCG
TTGGCTACCCGTGATATTGCTGAAGAGCTTGGCGGCGAATGGGCTGACCGCTTCCTCGTGCTTTACGGTA
TCGCCGCTCCCGATTCGCAGCGCATCGCCTTCTATCGCCTTCTTGACGAGTTCTTCTGAGCGGGACTCTG
GGGTTCGAAATGACCGACCAAGCGACGCCCAACCTGCCATCACGAGATTTCGATTCCACCGCCGCCTTCT
ATGAAAGGTTGGGCTTCGGAATCGTTTTCCGGGACGCCGGCTGGATGATCCTCCAGCGCGGGGATCTCAT
GCTGGAGTTCTTCGCCCACCCTAGGGGGAGGCTAACTGAAACACGGAAGGAGACAATACCGGAAGGAACC
CGCGCTATGACGGCAATAAAAAGACAGAATAAAACGCACGGTGTTGGGTCGTTTGTTCATAAACGCGGGG
TTCGGTCCCAGGGCTGGCACTCTGTCGATACCCCACCGAGACCCCATTGGGGCCAATACGCCCGCGTTTC
TTCCTTTTCCCCACCCCACCCCCCAAGTTCGGGTGAAGGCCCAGGGCTCGCAGCCAACGTCGGGGCGGCA
GGCCCTGCCATAGCCTCAGGTTACTCATATATACTTTAGATTGATTTAAAACTTCATTTTTAATTTAAAA
GGATCTAGGTGAAGATCCTTTTTGATAATCTCATGACCAAAATCCCTTAACGTGAGTTTTCGTTCCACTG
AGCGTCAGACCCCGTAGAAAAGATCAAAGGATCTTCTTGAGATCCTTTTTTTCTGCGCGTAATCTGCTGC
TTGCAAACAAAAAAACCACCGCTACCAGCGGTGGTTTGTTTGCCGGATCAAGAGCTACCAACTCTTTTTC
CGAAGGTAACTGGCTTCAGCAGAGCGCAGATACCAAATACTGTCCTTCTAGTGTAGCCGTAGTTAGGCCA
CCACTTCAAGAACTCTGTAGCACCGCCTACATACCTCGCTCTGCTAATCCTGTTACCAGTGGCTGCTGCC
AGTGGCGATAAGTCGTGTCTTACCGGGTTGGACTCAAGACGATAGTTACCGGATAAGGCGCAGCGGTCGG
GCTGAACGGGGGGTTCGTGCACACAGCCCAGCTTGGAGCGAACGACCTACACCGAACTGAGATACCTACA
GCGTGAGCTATGAGAAAGCGCCACGCTTCCCGAAGGGAGAAAGGCGGACAGGTATCCGGTAAGCGGCAGG
GTCGGAACAGGAGAGCGCACGAGGGAGCTTCCAGGGGGAAACGCCTGGTATCTTTATAGTCCTGTCGGGT
TTCGCCACCTCTGACTTGAGCGTCGATTTTTGTGATGCTCGTCAGGGGGGCGGAGCCTATGGAAAAACGC
CAGCAACGCGGCCTTTTTACGGTTCCTGGCCTTTTGCTGGCCTTTTGCTCACATGTTCTTTCCTGCGTTA
TCCCCTGATTCTGTGGATAACCGTATTACCGCCATGCAT
Features (pLannotate 1.2.2; 15 found; start..end, strand, type, name):
     61..364     +  enhancer       CMV enhancer: human cytomegalovirus immediate early enhancer
    365..568     +  promoter       CMV promoter: human cytomegalovirus (CMV) immediate early promoter
    591..619     +  misc_feature   MCS (fragment): multiple cloning site
    626..2905    +  CDS            TFRC (sequence partly withheld): TFR1_HUMAN - Experimental evidence at protein level: Swiss-Prot protein existence level 1. (Microbial infection) Acts as a receptor for new-world arenaviruses: Guanarito, Junin and Machupo virus. From Homo sapiens (Human).
   2966..3661    +  CDS            mScarlet-I: mScarlet-I is a basic (constitutively fluorescent) red fluorescent protein published in 2016, derived from synthetic construct. It is reported to be a rapidly-maturing monomer with moderate acid sensitivity.
   3681..3764    +  CDS            large T antigen (fragment): large T antigen from SV40 (simian virus 40)
   3787..3908    +  polyA_signal   SV40 poly(A) signal: SV40 polyadenylation signal
   3942..4370    -  rep_origin     f1 ori (sequence partly withheld): f1 bacteriophage origin of replication; arrow indicates direction of (+) strand synthesis
   4397..4501    +  promoter       AmpR promoter: bla
   4503..4860    +  promoter       SV40 promoter: SV40 enhancer and early promoter
   4895..5689    +  CDS            NeoR/KanR: aminoglycoside phosphotransferase from Tn5; aph(3')-II (or nptII); confers resistance to neomycin, kanamycin, and G418 (Geneticin®)
   5710..5862    +  CDS            ble (fragment): BLE_KLEPN - Experimental evidence at protein level: Swiss-Prot protein existence level 1. Binding protein with a strong affinity to the bleomycin family of antibiotics. Binds to CL990; an antimitotic-antibiotic compound. From Klebsiella pneumoniae.
   5921..5968    +  polyA_signal   HSV TK poly(A) signal: herpes simplex virus thymidine kinase polyadenylation signal (Cole and Stacy, 1985)
   6059..6075    -  polyA_signal   bGH poly(A) signal (fragment): bovine growth hormone polyadenylation signal
   6297..6885    +  rep_origin     ori: high-copy-number ColE1/pMB1/pBR322/pUC origin of replication
