>Addgene plasmid #112954 | pTfR-mScarlet-I | addgene full sequence | sequence record 327653 | Addgene NGS Result
CGTTACATAACTTACGGTAAATGGCCCGCCTGGCTGACCGCCCAACGACCCCCGCCCATTGACGTCAATA
ATGACGTATGTTCCCATAGTAACGCCAATAGGGACTTTCCATTGACGTCAATGGGTGGAGTATTTACGGT
AAACTGCCCACTTGGCAGTACATCAAGTGTATCATATGCCAAGTACGCCCCCTATTGACGTCAATGACGG
TAAATGGCCCGCCTGGCATTATGCCCAGTACATGACCTTATGGGACTTTCCTACTTGGCAGTACATCTAC
GTATTAGTCATCGCTATTACCATGGTGATGCGGTTTTGGCAGTACATCAATGGGCGTGGATAGCGGTTTG
ACTCACGGGGATTTCCAAGTCTCCACCCCATTGACGTCAATGGGAGTTTGTTTTGGCACCAAAATCAACG
GGACTTTCCAAAATGTCGTAACAACTCCGCCCCATTGACGCAAATGGGCGGTAGGCGTGTACGGTGGGAG
GTCTATATAAGCAGAGCTGGTTTAGTGAACCGTCAGATCCGCTAGCGCTACCGGACTCAGATCTCGAGCG
CCACCATGATGGATCAAGCTAGATCAGCATTCTCTAACTTGTTTGGTGGAGAACCATTGTCATATACCCG
GTTCAGCCTGGCTCGGCAAGTAGATGGCGATAACAGTCATGTGGAGATGAAACTTGCTGTAGATGAAGAA
GAAAATGCTGACAATAACACAAAGGCCAATGTCACAAAACCAAAAAGGTGTAGTGGAAGTATCTGCTATG
GGACTATTGCTGTGATCGTCTTTTTCTTGATTGGATTTATGATTGGCTACTTGGGCTATTGTAAAGGGGT
AGAACCAAAAACTGAGTGTGAGAGACTGGCAGGAACCGAGTCTCCAGTGAGGGAGGAGCCAGGAGAGGAC
TTCCCTGCAGCACGTCGCTTATATTGGGATGACCTGAAGAGAAAGTTGTCGGAGAAACTGGACAGCACAG
ACTTCACCAGCACCATCAAGCTGCTGAATGAAAATTCATATGTCCCTCGTGAGGCTGGATCTCAAAAAGA
TGAAAATCTTGCGTTGTATGTTGAAAATCAATTTCGTGAATTTAAACTCAGCAAAGTCTGGCGTGATCAA
CATTTTGTTAAGATTCAGGTCAAAGACAGCGCTCAAAACTCGGTGATCATAGTTGATAAGAACGGTAGAC
TTGTTTACCTGGTGGAGAATCCTGGGGGTTATGTGGCGTATAGTAAGGCTGCAACAGTTACTGGTAAACT
GGTCCATGCTAATTTTGGTACTAAAAAAGATTTTGAGGATTTATACACTCCTGTGAATGGATCTATAGTG
ATTGTCAGAGCAGGGAAAATCACCTTTGCAGAAAAGGTTGCAAATGCTGAAAGCTTAAATGCAATTGGTG
TGTTGATATACATGGACCAGACTAAATTTCCCATTGTTAACGCAGAACTTTCATTCTTTGGACATGCTCA
TCTGGGGACAGGTGACCCTTACACACCTGGATTCCCTTCCTTCAACCACACTCAGTTTCCACCATCTCGG
TCATCAGGATTGCCTAATATACCTGTCCAGACAATCTCCAGAGCTGCTGCAGAAAAGCTGTTTGGGAATA
TGGAAGGAGACTGTCCCTCTGACTGGAAAACAGACTCTACATGTAGGATGGTAACCTCAGAAAGCAAGAA
TGTGAAGCTCACTGTGAGCAATGTGCTGAAAGAGATAAAAATTCTTAACATCTTTGGAGTTATTAAAGGC
TTTGTAGAACCAGATCACTATGTTGTAGTTGGGGCCCAGAGAGATGCATGGGGCCCTGGAGCTGCAAAAT
CCGGTGTAGGCACAGCTCTCCTATTGAAACTTGCCCAGATGTTCTCAGATATGGTCTTAAAAGATGGGTT
TCAGCCCAGCAGAAGCATTATCTTTGCCAGTTGGAGTGCTGGAGACTTTGGATCGGTTGGTGCCACTGAA
TGGCTAGAGGGATACCTTTCGTCCCTGCATTTAAAGGCTTTCACTTATATTAATCTGGATAAAGCGGTTC
TTGGTACCAGCAACTTCAAGGTTTCTGCCAGCCCACTGTTGTATACGCTTATTGAGAAAACAATGCAAAA
TGTGAAGCATCCGGTTACTGGGCAATTTCTATATCAGGACAGCAACTGGGCCAGCAAAGTTGAGAAACTC
ACTTTAGACAATGCTGCTTTCCCTTTCCTTGCATATTCTGGAATCCCAGCAGTTTCTTTCTGTTTTTGCG
AGGACACAGATTATCCTTATTTGGGTACCACCATGGACACCTATAAGGAACTGATTGAGAGGATTCCTGA
GTTGAACAAAGTGGCACGAGCAGCTGCAGAGGTCGCTGGTCAGTTCGTGATTAAACTAACCCATGATGTT
GAATTGAAC
[444 nt withheld, positions 2390-2833]
GACAATGAGTTTTCAGAATTCGGCTCCACCGGCTCCACCGGCTCCACCGGCGCGGATCCACCGGTCGCCA
CCATGGTGAGCAAGGGCGAGGCAGTGATCAAGGAGTTCATGCGGTTCAAGGTGCACATGGAGGGCTCCAT
GAACGGCCACGAGTTCGAGATCGAGGGCGAGGGCGAGGGCCGCCCCTACGAGGGCACCCAGACCGCCAAG
CTGAAGGTGACCAAGGGTGGCCCCCTGCCCTTCTCCTGGGACATCCTGTCCCCTCAGTTCATGTACGGCT
CCAGGGCCTTCATCAAGCACCCCGCCGACATCCCCGACTACTATAAGCAGTCCTTCCCCGAGGGCTTCAA
GTGGGAGCGCGTGATGAACTTCGAGGACGGCGGCGCCGTGACCGTGACCCAGGACACCTCCCTGGAGGAC
GGCACCCTGATCTACAAGGTGAAGCTCCGCGGCACCAACTTCCCTCCTGACGGCCCCGTAATGCAGAAGA
AGACAATGGGCTGGGAAGCGTCCACCGAGCGGTTGTACCCCGAGGACGGCGTGCTGAAGGGCGACATTAA
GATGGCCCTGCGCCTGAAGGACGGCGGCCGCTACCTGGCGGACTTCAAGACCACCTACAAGGCCAAGAAG
CCCGTGCAGATGCCCGGCGCCTACAACGTCGACCGCAAGTTGGACATCACCTCCCACAACGAGGACTACA
CCGTGGTGGAACAGTACGAACGCTCCGAGGGCCGCCACTCCACCGGCGGCATGGACGAGCTGTACAAGTA
AAGCGGCCGCGACTCTAGATCATAATCAGCCATACCACATTTGTAGAGGTTTTACTTGCTTTAAAAAACC
TCCCACACCTCCCCCTGAACCTGAAACATAAAATGAATGCAATTGTTGTTGTTAACTTGTTTATTGCAGC
TTATAATGGTTACAAATAAAGCAATAGCATCACAAATTTCACAAATAAAGCATTTTTTTCACTGCATTCT
AGTTGTGGTTTGTCCAAACTCATCAATGTATCTTAAGGCGTAAATTGTAAGCGTTAATATTTTGTTAAAA
TTCGCGTTAAATTTTTGTTAAATCAGCTCATTTTTTAACCAATAGGCCGAAATCGGCAAAATCCCTTATA
AATCAAAAGAATAGACCGAGATAGGGT
[37 nt withheld, positions 3981-4017]
AAAGAACGTGGACTCCAACGTCAAAGG
[49 nt withheld, positions 4045-4093]
T
[91 nt withheld, positions 4095-4185]
G
[124 nt withheld, positions 4187-4310]
CAGGTGGCACTTTTCGGGGAAATGTGCGCGGAACCCCTATTTGTTTATTTTTCTAAATACATTCAAATAT
GTATCCGCTCATGAGACAATAACCCTGATAAATGCTTCAATAATATTGAAAAAGGAAGAGTCCTGAGGCG
GAAAGAACCAGCTGTGGAATGTGTGTCAGTTAGGGTGTGGAAAGTCCCCAGGCTCCCCAGCAGGCAGAAG
TATGCAAAGCATGCATCTCAATTAGTCAGCAACCAGGTGTGGAAAGTCCCCAGGCTCCCCAGCAGGCAGA
AGTATGCAAAGCATGCATCTCAATTAGTCAGCAACCATAGTCCCGCCCCTAACTCCGCCCATCCCGCCCC
TAACTCCGCCCAGTTCCGCCCATTCTCCGCCCCATGGCTGACTAATTTTTTTTATTTATGCAGAGGCCGA
GGCCGCCTCGGCCTCTGAGCTATTCCAGAAGTAGTGAGGAGGCTTTTTTGGAGGCCTAGGCTTTTGCAAA
GATCGATCAAGAGACAGGATGAGGATCGTTTCGCATGATTGAACAAGATGGATTGCACGCAGGTTCTCCG
GCCGCTTGGGTGGAGAGGCTATTCGGCTATGACTGGGCACAACAGACAATCGGCTGCTCTGATGCCGCCG
TGTTCCGGCTGTCAGCGCAGGGGCGCCCGGTTCTTTTTGTCAAGACCGACCTGTCCGGTGCCCTGAATGA
ACTGCAAGACGAGGCAGCGCGGCTATCGTGGCTGGCCACGACGGGCGTTCCTTGCGCAGCTGTGCTCGAC
GTTGTCACTGAAGCGGGAAGGGACTGGCTGCTATTGGGCGAAGTGCCGGGGCAGGATCTCCTGTCATCTC
ACCTTGCTCCTGCCGAGAAAGTATCCATCATGGCTGATGCAATGCGGCGGCTGCATACGCTTGATCCGGC
TACCTGCCCATTCGACCACCAAGCGAAACATCGCATCGAGCGAGCACGTACTCGGATGGAAGCCGGTCTT
GTCGATCAGGATGATCTGGACGAAGAGCATCAGGGGCTCGCGCCAGCCGAACTGTTCGCCAGGCTCAAGG
CGAGCATGCCCGACGGCGAGGATCTCGTCGTGACCCATGGCGATGCCTGCTTGCCGAATATCATGGTGGA
AAATGGCCGCTTTTCTGGATTCATCGACTGTGGCCGGCTGGGTGTGGCGGACCGCTATCAGGACATAGCG
TTGGCTACCCGTGATATTGCTGAAGAGCTTGGCGGCGAATGGGCTGACCGCTTCCTCGTGCTTTACGGTA
TCGCCGCTCCCGATTCGCAGCGCATCGCCTTCTATCGCCTTCTTGACGAGTTCTTCTGAGCGGGACTCTG
GGGTTCGAAATGACCGACCAAGCGACGCCCAACCTGCCATCACGAGATTTCGATTCCACCGCCGCCTTCT
ATGAAAGGTTGGGCTTCGGAATCGTTTTCCGGGACGCCGGCTGGATGATCCTCCAGCGCGGGGATCTCAT
GCTGGAGTTCTTCGCCCACCCTAGGGGGAGGCTAACTGAAACACGGAAGGAGACAATACCGGAAGGAACC
CGCGCTATGACGGCAATAAAAAGACAGAATAAAACGCACGGTGTTGGGTCGTTTGTTCATAAACGCGGGG
TTCGGTCCCAGGGCTGGCACTCTGTCGATACCCCACCGAGACCCCATTGGGGCCAATACGCCCGCGTTTC
TTCCTTTTCCCCACCCCACCCCCCAAGTTCGGGTGAAGGCCCAGGGCTCGCAGCCAACGTCGGGGCGGCA
GGCCCTGCCATAGCCTCAGGTTACTCATATATACTTTAGATTGATTTAAAACTTCATTTTTAATTTAAAA
GGATCTAGGTGAAGATCCTTTTTGATAATCTCATGACCAAAATCCCTTAACGTGAGTTTTCGTTCCACTG
AGCGTCAGACCCCGTAGAAAAGATCAAAGGATCTTCTTGAGATCCTTTTTTTCTGCGCGTAATCTGCTGC
TTGCAAACAAAAAAACCACCGCTACCAGCGGTGGTTTGTTTGCCGGATCAAGAGCTACCAACTCTTTTTC
CGAAGGTAACTGGCTTCAGCAGAGCGCAGATACCAAATACTGTTCTTCTAGTGTAGCCGTAGTTAGGCCA
CCACTTCAAGAACTCTGTAGCACCGCCTACATACCTCGCTCTGCTAATCCTGTTACCAGTGGCTGCTGCC
AGTGGCGATAAGTCGTGTCTTACCGGGTTGGACTCAAGACGATAGTTACCGGATAAGGCGCAGCGGTCGG
GCTGAACGGGGGGTTCGTGCACACAGCCCAGCTTGGAGCGAACGACCTACACCGAACTGAGATACCTACA
GCGTGAGCTATGAGAAAGCGCCACGCTTCCCGAAGGGAGAAAGGCGGACAGGTATCCGGTAAGCGGCAGG
GTCGGAACAGGAGAGCGCACGAGGGAGCTTCCAGGGGGAAACGCCTGGTATCTTTATAGTCCTGTCGGGT
TTCGCCACCTCTGACTTGAGCGTCGATTTTTGTGATGCTCGTCAGGGGGGCGGAGCCTATGGAAAAACGC
CAGCAACGCGGCCTTTTTACGGTTCCTGGCCTTTTGCTGGCCTTTTGCTCACATGTTCTTTCCTGCGTTA
TCCCCTGATTCTGTGGATAACCGTATTACCGCCATGCATTAGTTATTAATAGTAATCAATTACGGGGTCA
TTAGTTCATAGCCCATATATGGAGTTCCG
Features (pLannotate 1.2.2; 16 found; start..end, strand, type, name):
      1..304     +  enhancer       CMV enhancer: human cytomegalovirus immediate early enhancer
    305..508     +  promoter       CMV promoter: human cytomegalovirus (CMV) immediate early promoter
    531..559     +  misc_feature   MCS (fragment): multiple cloning site
    566..2845    +  CDS            TFRC (sequence partly withheld): TFR1_HUMAN - Experimental evidence at protein level: Swiss-Prot protein existence level 1. (Microbial infection) Acts as a receptor for new-world arenaviruses: Guanarito, Junin and Machupo virus. From Homo sapiens (Human).
   2906..3601    +  CDS            mScarlet-I: mScarlet-I is a basic (constitutively fluorescent) red fluorescent protein published in 2016, derived from synthetic construct. It is reported to be a rapidly-maturing monomer with moderate acid sensitivity.
   3621..3704    +  CDS            large T antigen (fragment): large T antigen from SV40 (simian virus 40)
   3727..3848    +  polyA_signal   SV40 poly(A) signal: SV40 polyadenylation signal
   3882..4310    -  rep_origin     f1 ori (sequence partly withheld): f1 bacteriophage origin of replication; arrow indicates direction of (+) strand synthesis
   4337..4441    +  promoter       AmpR promoter: bla
   4443..4800    +  promoter       SV40 promoter: SV40 enhancer and early promoter
   4835..5629    +  CDS            NeoR/KanR: aminoglycoside phosphotransferase from Tn5; aph(3')-II (or nptII); confers resistance to neomycin, kanamycin, and G418 (Geneticin®)
   5650..5802    +  CDS            ble (fragment): BLE_KLEPN - Experimental evidence at protein level: Swiss-Prot protein existence level 1. Binding protein with a strong affinity to the bleomycin family of antibiotics. Binds to CL990; an antimitotic-antibiotic compound. From Klebsiella pneumoniae.
   5861..5908    +  polyA_signal   HSV TK poly(A) signal: herpes simplex virus thymidine kinase polyadenylation signal (Cole and Stacy, 1985)
   5999..6015    -  polyA_signal   bGH poly(A) signal (fragment): bovine growth hormone polyadenylation signal
   6237..6825    +  rep_origin     ori: high-copy-number ColE1/pMB1/pBR322/pUC origin of replication
   6940..6999    +  enhancer       CMV enhancer (fragment): human cytomegalovirus immediate early enhancer
