[The description below was written by a language model from this plasmid's Addgene catalogue record and pLannotate feature annotations shown in this document.]
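Description:
pTfR-mScarlet-I is a mammalian expression plasmid built on the Clontech pEGFP-N1 backbone, in which the original fluorescent protein has been replaced by the red fluorescent protein mScarlet-I and a transferrin receptor coding sequence has been placed upstream of it. The human cytomegalovirus immediate early enhancer and promoter drive a single open reading frame. It consists of TFRC, which the feature annotation matches to human transferrin receptor 1 although the catalogue lists the insert species as synthetic, followed by a short linker region and mScarlet-I at the C terminus. Transcripts are terminated by the SV40 polyadenylation signal. mScarlet-I is a monomeric, rapidly maturing, constitutively fluorescent red protein, properties that suit it to tagging a membrane receptor.

The plasmid is maintained in E. coli at high copy through a ColE1/pUC-type origin and also carries an f1 phage origin. Selection relies on the Tn5 NeoR/KanR aminoglycoside phosphotransferase gene. This gene sits behind tandem bacterial (bla) and SV40 early promoters and is followed by the HSV TK polyadenylation signal, so the same cassette gives kanamycin resistance in bacteria and G418 resistance in transfected mammalian cells. Small annotated fragments (SV40 large T antigen, ble, bGH poly(A)) appear to be backbone remnants or partial matches rather than functional elements. The depositor's sequence and the repository's sequencing result have the same length and the same feature order, differing only in the numbering start point.

The stated purpose is visualisation of transferrin receptors in living cells, including use as a red marker in colocalisation studies with other fluorescently labelled proteins.
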