Addgene plasmid #112954: pTfR-mScarlet-I
Purpose: In vivo visualization of Transferrin receptors (can be used for colocalization studies)
Depositing lab: Dorus Gadella.
Backbone
  Vector backbone: pEGFP-N1
  Backbone manufacturer: Clontech
  Vector type: Mammalian Expression
Growth in bacteria
  Bacterial resistance: Kanamycin, 50 μg/mL
  Growth temperature: 37°C
  Growth strain: DH5alpha
  Copy number: High Copy
Gene/Insert
  Gene/Insert name: pTfR
  Species: Synthetic
  Promoter: CMV
  Tag / fusion protein: mScarlet-I (C terminal on insert)
  Cloning method: Restriction Enzyme; 5′ cloning site unknown (unknown if destroyed)
Terms and licenses: Academic/Nonprofit Terms; Industry Terms: Not Available to Industry
How to cite: pTfR-mScarlet-I was a gift from Dorus Gadella (Addgene plasmid # 112954 ; http://n2t.net/addgene:112954 ; RRID:Addgene_112954)
